Addgene plasmid #64250: pU6a:sgRNA(tyr)
Purpose: expresses sgRNA(tyr) under U6a promoter
Depositing lab: Wenbiao Chen. Depositing organization: Vanderbilt University. Publication: Multiplex Conditional Mutagenesis Using Transgenic Expression of Cas9 and sgRNAs. Yin L, Maddison LA, Li M, Kara N, LaFave MC, Varshney GK, Burgess SM, Patton JG, Chen W. Genetics. 2015 Apr 8. pii: genetics.115.176917. 10.1534/genetics.115.176917 PubMed 25855067.
Backbone
  Vector backbone: pLR-NN
  Backbone manufacturer: Adam Bogdanove, Daniel Voytas lab
  Backbone size w/o insert (bp): 2568
  Total vector size (bp): 2986
  Vector type: CRISPR
Growth in bacteria
  Bacterial resistance: Spectinomycin, 50 μg/mL
  Growth temperature: 37°C
  Growth strain: Top10
  Copy number: High Copy
Gene/Insert
  Gene/Insert name: U6a:sgRNA (tyr)
  gRNA/shRNA sequence: gGACTGGAGGACTTCTGGGG
  Species: D. rerio (zebrafish)
  GenBank ID: NC_007126.6 NC_007126.6
  Cloning method: Restriction Enzyme; 5′ cloning site BsmBI (destroyed during cloning); 3′ cloning site BsmBI (destroyed during cloning)
  Sequencing primers: 5′ TTGGGCCCGGTCTCTAGTCAAGTCTCTCAGCGTTTCTCC; 3′ CTCGGTGCCACTTTTTCAAGTTG
Terms and licenses: Academic/Nonprofit Terms; Industry Terms: Not Available to Industry
How to cite: pU6a:sgRNA(tyr) was a gift from Wenbiao Chen (Addgene plasmid # 64250 ; http://n2t.net/addgene:64250 ; RRID:Addgene_64250)
