[The description below was written by a language model from this plasmid's Addgene catalogue record and pLannotate feature annotations shown in this document.]
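Description:
pU6a:sgRNA(tyr) is a small (about 3 kb) CRISPR guide-RNA expression plasmid built on the pLR-NN backbone, a vector originating from a TALEN assembly toolkit. It is maintained in E. coli through a high-copy ColE1/pUC-type origin and selected with spectinomycin via the aadA aminoglycoside adenylyltransferase gene (SmR). The annotation suggests that this marker is driven by a class 1 integron Pc promoter fragment. The remaining annotated elements are backbone remnants with no evident role in the payload: short fragments of a gentamicin acetyltransferase gene, lacI and lacZα, along with the rrnB T1 and T2 terminators.

The insert is a zebrafish U6a promoter driving a single guide RNA against tyr, which in zebrafish is the tyrosinase gene needed for melanin pigmentation. U6 promoters recruit RNA polymerase III and suit short, uncapped transcripts such as sgRNAs. The targeting spacer was cloned between two BsmBI sites that were destroyed in the process, placing it directly upstream of the Streptococcus pyogenes Cas9 guide RNA scaffold. That scaffold is the only part of the insert detected by the automated annotation. The U6a promoter is not annotated in the feature table, but presumably occupies the unannotated region upstream of the scaffold.

The plasmid carries no Cas9, so the nuclease must be supplied separately. According to the associated publication title, it belongs to a system for multiplex conditional mutagenesis using transgenic expression of Cas9 and sgRNAs. Within that system, a U6a:sgRNA unit like this one can express the tyr guide or act as a module for combining several guide cassettes. The record does not detail the downstream assembly steps.
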