Features (pLannotate 1.2.2; 9 found; start..end, strand, type, name):
    465..540     +  misc_RNA       gRNA scaffold: guide RNA scaffold for the Streptococcus pyogenes CRISPR/Cas9 system
    655..678     +  promoter       Pc promoter (fragment): intI1 (promoter lies within the coding sequence); class 1 integron promoter
    854..910     +  CDS            GmR (fragment): gentamycin acetyltransferase; aacC1; confers resistance to gentamycin
    917..1708    +  CDS            SmR: aminoglycoside adenylyltransferase (Murphy, 1985); aadA; confers resistance to spectinomycin and streptomycin
   1801..2389    +  rep_origin     ori: high-copy-number ColE1/pMB1/pBR322/pUC origin of replication
   2572..2664    +  CDS            lacI (fragment): lac repressor; lacI; The lac repressor binds to the lac operator to inhibit transcription in E. coli. This inhibition can be relieved by adding lactose or isopropyl-β-D-thiogalactopyranoside (IPTG).
   2719..2746    -  terminator     rrnB T2 terminator: transcription terminator T2 from the E. coli rrnB gene
   2878..2921    +  terminator     rrnB T1 terminator: Escherichia coli rrnB; transcription terminator T1 from the E. coli rrnB gene
   2968..17      -  CDS            lacZα (fragment) (across the origin): LacZα fragment of β-galactosidase; lacZ fragment
>Addgene plasmid #64250 | pU6a:sgRNA(tyr) | depositor full sequence | sequence record 107709 | pU6a:sgRNA(tyr) sequence 2987 bps
GTAAAACGACGGCCAGTCTTAAGCTCGGGCCCGGTCTCTCAGTTTTCTCCAGCCTCGGTCATTCAGTAAG
ACGAGTTTCCTGCTCTCGGCGTCTTTTGTTCTGGTCTTCAAGGAGGGGGGAAATGTTCTGCGCATGCCTG
TGGGGGAGGGAGAAGGACACGTCACTGAAAACGTCCCTGCATCACACCGAGACACCCAATCACTCAAGCC
AAGACCAGATAATTTTGCATATGCTTTACAGTTTGAAAATTACCACGGTAATCCCTCACACAAACTCTGG
ATTTGAGATCTTTCAGGTTTTATCAGTTTGCAGGTTTATGTCACCATGATATAGGGTCAGACTTGATCTA
AGGGAGCTGAATAAGTGGTTTAGTCACTCACCACCTCCCAAAAACATACCCAGAAGTCCCTGGTATATAT
AGCTCTCCCTCCAGCTCTTGGCTCGGACTGGAGGACTTCTGGGGGTTTTAGAGCTAGAAATAGCAAGTTA
AAATAAGGCTAGTCCGTTATCAACTTGAAAAAGTGGCACCGAGTCGGTGCTTTTTTAGTCAGAGACCTCT
AGACCAGCCAGGACAGAAATGCCTCGACTTCGCTGCTACCCAAGGTTGCCGGGTGACGCACACCGTGGAA
ACGGATGAAGGCACGAACCCAGTGGACATAAGCCTGTTCGGTTCGTAAGCTGTAATGCAAGTAGCGTATG
CGCTCACGCAACTGGTCCAGAACCTTGACCGAACGCAGCGGTGGTAACGGCGCAGTGGCGGTTTTCATGG
CTTGTTATGACTGTTTTTTTGGGGTACAGTCTATGCCTCGGGCATCCAAGCAGCAAGCGCGTTACGCCGT
GGGTCGATGTTTGATGTTATGGAGCAGCAACGATGTTACGCAGCAGGGCAGTCGCCCTAAAACAAAGTTA
AACATTATGAGGGAAGCGGTGATCGCCGAAGTATCGACTCAACTATCAGAGGTAGTTGGCGTCATCGAGC
GCCATCTCGAACCGACGTTGCTGGCCGTACATTTGTACGGCTCCGCAGTGGATGGCGGCCTGAAGCCACA
CAGTGATATTGATTTGCTGGTTACGGTGACCGTAAGGCTTGATGAAACAACGCGGCGAGCTTTGATCAAC
GACCTTTTGGAAACTTCGGCTTCCCCTGGAGAGAGCGAGATTCTCCGCGCTGTAGAAGTCACCATTGTTG
TGCACGACGACATCATTCCGTGGCGTTATCCAGCTAAGCGCGAACTGCAATTTGGAGAATGGCAGCGCAA
TGACATTCTTGCAGGTATCTTCGAGCCAGCCACGATCGACATTGATCTGGCTATCTTGCTGACAAAAGCA
AGAGAACATAGCGTTGCCTTGGTAGGTCCAGCGGCGGAGGAACTCTTTGATCCGGTTCCTGAACAGGATC
TATTTGAGGCGCTAAATGAAACCTTAACGCTATGGAACTCGCCGCCCGACTGGGCTGGCGATGAGCGAAA
TGTAGTGCTTACGTTGTCCCGCATTTGGTACAGCGCAGTAACCGGCAAAATCGCGCCGAAGGATGTCGCT
GCCGACTGGGCAATGGAGCGCCTGCCGGCCCAGTATCAGCCCGTCATACTTGAAGCTAGACAGGCTTATC
TTGGACAAGAAGAAGATCGCTTGGCCTCGCGCGCAGATCAGTTGGAAGAATTTGTCCACTACGTGAAAGG
CGAGATCACCAAGGTAGTCGGCAAATAACCCTCGAGCCACCCATGACCAAAATCCCTTAACGTGAGTTAC
GCGTCGTTCCACTGAGCGTCAGACCCCGTAGAAAAGATCAAAGGATCTTCTTGAGATCCTTTTTTTCTGC
GCGTAATCTGCTGCTTGCAAACAAAAAAACCACCGCTACCAGCGGTGGTTTGTTTGCCGGATCAAGAGCT
ACCAACTCTTTTTCCGAAGGTAACTGGCTTCAGCAGAGCGCAGATACCAAATACTGTCCTTCTAGTGTAG
CCGTAGTTAGGCCACCACTTCAAGAACTCTGTAGCACCGCCTACATACCTCGCTCTGCTAATCCTGTTAC
CAGTGGCTGCTGCCAGTGGCGATAAGTCGTGTCTTACCGGGTTGGACTCAAGACGATAGTTACCGGATAA
GGCGCAGCGGTCGGGCTGAACGGGGGGTTCGTGCACACAGCCCAGCTTGGAGCGAACGACCTACACCGAA
CTGAGATACCTACAGCGTGAGCATTGAGAAAGCGCCACGCTTCCCGAAGGGAGAAAGGCGGACAGGTATC
CGGTAAGCGGCAGGGTCGGAACAGGAGAGCGCACGAGGGAGCTTCCAGGGGGAAACGCCTGGTATCTTTA
TAGTCCTGTCGGGTTTCGCCACCTCTGACTTGAGCGTCGATTTTTGTGATGCTCGTCAGGGGGGCGGAGC
CTATGGAAAAACGCCAGCAACGCGGCCTTTTTACGGTTCCTGGCCTTTTGCTGGCCTTTTGCTCACATGT
TCTTTCCTGCGTTATCCCCTGATTCTGTGGATAACCGTATTACCGCCTTTGAGTGAGCTGATACCGCTCG
CCGCAGCCGAACGACCGAGCGCAGCGAGTCAGTGAGCGAGGAAGCGGAAGAGCGCCCAATACGCAAACCG
CCTCTCCCCGCGCGTTGGCCGATTCATTAATGCAGCTGGCACGACAGGTTTCCCGACTGGAAAGCGGGCA
GTGAGCGCAACGCAATTAATACGCGTACCGCTAGCCAGGAAGAGTTTGTAGAAACGCAAAAAGGCCATCC
GTCAGGATGGCCTTCTGCTTAGTTTGATGCCTGGCAGTTTATGGCGGGCGTCCTGCCCGCCACCCTCCGG
GCCGTTGCTTCACAACGTTCAAATCCGCTCCCGGCGGATTTGTCCTACTCAGGAGAGCGTTCACCGACAA
ACAACAGATAAAACGAAAGGCCCAGTCTTCCGACTGAGCCTTTCGTTTTATTTGATGCCTGGCAGTTCCC
TACTCTCGCGTTAACGCTAGCATGGATGTTTTCCCAGTCACGACGTT
