>Addgene plasmid #64250 | pU6a:sgRNA(tyr) | addgene partial sequence | sequence record 111376 | pCR8_F1 5'-ttgatgcctggcagttccct-3'
ACGACGTTGTAAAACGACGGCCAGTCTTAAGCTCGGGCCCGGTCTCTCAGTAAGTCTCTCAGCGTTTCTC
CAGCCTCGGTCATTCAGTAAGACGAGTTTCCTGCTCTCGGCGTCTTTTGTTCTGGTCTTCAAGGAGGGGG
GAAATGTTCTGCGCATGCCTGTGGGGGAGGGAGAAGGACACGTCACTGAAAACGTCCCTGCATCACACCG
AGACACCCAATCACTCAAGCCAAGACCAGATAATTTTGCATATGCTTTACAGTTTGAAAATTACCACGGT
AATCCCTCACACAAACTCTGGATTTGAGATCCTTCAGGTTTTATCAGTTTGCAGGTTTATGTCACCATGA
TATAGGGTCAGACTTGATCTAAGGGAGCTGAATAAGTGGTTTAGTCACTCACCACCTCCCAAAAACATAC
CCAGAAGTCCCTGGTATATATAGCTCTCCCTCCAGCTCTTGGTTCGGACTGGAGGACTTCTGGGGGTTTT
AGAGCTAGAAATAGCAAGTTAAAATAAGGCTAGTCCGTTATCAACTTGAAAAAGTGGCACCGAGTCGGTG
CTTTTTTAGTCAGAGACCTCTAGACCAGCCAGGACAGAAATGCCTCGACTTCGCTGCTACCCAAGGTTGC
CGGGTGACGCACACCGTGGAAACGGATGAAGGCACGAACCCAGTGGACATAAGCCTGTTCGGTTCGTAAG
CTGTAATGCAAGTAGCGTATGCGCTCACGCAACTGGTCCAGAACCTTGACCGAACGCAGCGGTGGTAACG
GCGCAGTGGCGGTTTTCATGGCTTGTTATGACTGTTTTTTTGGGGTACAGTCTATGCCTCGGGCA
