>Addgene plasmid #64250 | pU6a:sgRNA(tyr) | addgene partial sequence | sequence record 111469 | pCR8_R1 5'-cgaaccgaacaggcttatgt-3'
CGGCAACCTTGGGTAGCAGCGAAGTCGAGGCATTTCTGTCCTGGCTGGTCTAGAGGTCTCTGACTAAAAA
AGCACCGACTCGGTGCCACTTTTTCAAGTTGATAACGGACTAGCCTTATTTTAACTTGCTATTTCTAGCT
CTAAAACCCCCAGAAGTCCTCCAGTCCGAACCAAGAGCTGGAGGGAGAGCTATATATACCAGGGACTTCT
GGGTATGTTTTTGGGAGGTGGTGAGTGACTAAACCACTTATTCAGCTCCCTTAGATCAAGTCTGACCCTA
TATCATGGTGACATAAACCTGCAAACTGATAAAACCTGAAGGATCTCAAATCCAGAGTTTGTGTGAGGGA
TTACCGTGGTAATTTTCAAACTGTAAAGCATATGCAAAATTATCTGGTCTTGGCTTGAGTGATTGGGTGT
CTCGGTGTGATGCAGGGACGTTTTCAGTGACGTGTCCTTCTCCCTCCCCCACAGGCATGCGCAGAACATT
TCCCCCCTCCTTGAAGACCAGAACAAAAGACGCCGAGAGCAGGAAACTCGTCTTACTGAATGACCGAGGC
TGGAGAAACGCTGAGAGACTTACTGAGAGACCGGGCCCGAGCTTAAGACTGGCCGTCGTTTTACAACGTC
GTGACTGGGAAAACA
